Addgene plasmid #90240: pLentiPGK Puro DEST JNKKTR AE Clover
Purpose: Lentiviral vector to express JNK KTR AE (mutant) mClover under PGK promoter (With Puromycin Resistance)
Depositing lab: Markus Covert. Depositing organization: Stanford University. Publication: Live-cell measurements of kinase activity in single cells using translocation reporters. Kudo T, Jeknic S, Macklin DN, Akhter S, Hughey JJ, Regot S, Covert MW. Nat Protoc. 2018 Jan;13(1):155-169. doi: 10.1038/nprot.2017.128. Epub 2017 Dec 21. PubMed 29266096.
Backbone
  Vector backbone: pLENTI PGK Puro DEST (w529-2)
  Backbone manufacturer: Eric Campeau Lab (Addgene Plasmid 19068)
  Vector type: Mammalian Expression, Lentiviral
  Selectable markers: Puromycin
Growth in bacteria
  Bacterial resistance: Ampicillin, 50 μg/mL
  Growth temperature: 30°C
  Growth strain: Stbl3
  Copy number: Unknown
Gene/Insert
  Gene/Insert name: JNK Kinase Translocation Reporter (AE mutant)
  Species: H. sapiens (human), M. musculus (mouse)
  Promoter: PGK
  Tag / fusion protein: mClover (C terminal on insert)
  Cloning method: Gateway Cloning
  Sequencing primers: 5′ ACCGAATCACCGACCTCTCT; 3′ GCAGCGTATCCACATAGCG
Terms and licenses: Academic/Nonprofit Terms; Industry Terms: Not Available to Industry
Depositor comments: JNKKTR AE has an M11I mutation compared to WT JNKKTR. The mutation does not alter plasmid function as described in the associated publication.
How to cite: pLentiPGK Puro DEST JNKKTR AE Clover was a gift from Markus Covert (Addgene plasmid # 90240 ; http://n2t.net/addgene:90240 ; RRID:Addgene_90240)
