[The description below was written by a language model from this plasmid's Addgene catalogue record, the feature table of its GenBank file and pLannotate feature annotations shown in this document.]
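Description:
pLentiPGK Puro DEST JNKKTR AE Clover is a lentiviral mammalian expression plasmid built by Gateway recombination into the pLENTI PGK Puro DEST backbone. In bacteria it is maintained through a high-copy ColE1/pUC-type origin and selected with ampicillin via β-lactamase. An f1 origin, lacZα fragment and lac/T3/T7 elements remain from the cloning backbone. The viral portion starts with an RSV promoter driving a truncated HIV-1 5' LTR. This is followed by the Ψ packaging signal with a gag fragment, the RRE for Rev-dependent nuclear export, and a cPPT/CTS. A second truncated LTR, an SV40 poly(A) signal and an SV40 origin lie at the 3' end. This arrangement is typical of vectors whose genomic RNA is packaged with helper plasmids supplied in trans.

Between the LTRs, the human PGK promoter drives the insert, which is flanked by attB1 and attB2 sites left by the Gateway reaction. The insert is a JNK kinase translocation reporter, annotated as a short fragment derived from human c-Jun, fused at its C terminus to the green/yellow fluorescent protein Clover, with a WPRE downstream to enhance transcript expression. Kinase translocation reporters turn kinase activity into a shift of fluorescence between nucleus and cytoplasm, allowing live single-cell measurements. The record does not define the "AE" mutant form, though the depositor file marks two sites within the reporter. The depositor also notes an M11I change relative to the wild-type reporter that is said not to affect function.

A separate puromycin N-acetyltransferase cassette allows selection of transduced cells. The two annotations disagree on its promoter: the sequenced record shows a mouse PGK promoter, while the depositor file lists SV40 early and EM7 promoters. The two sequence records also differ slightly in length.
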