LOCUS       pSR1758_PGK_JNKKTR(AE_m 8823 bp ds-DNA circular 12-JUL-2017
DEFINITION  .
FEATURES             Location/Qualifiers
     primer_bind     complement(7862..7879)
                     /label="SG53"
     misc_binding    2109..2131
                     /label="LacO"
     misc_feature    7538..7553
                     /label="cPPT"
     gene            6818..7417
                     /label="puro (variant)"
     CDS             330..989
                     /label="AmpR"
     promoter        4180..4694
                     /label="human PGK promoter"
     misc_feature    4911..4913
                     /label="second"
     misc_feature    4948..4958
                     /label="c-Jun(1-281)"
     misc_feature    4965..5648
                     /label="Clover"
     promoter        6370..6712
                     /label="SV40 early promoter"
     primer_bind     2137..2157
                     /label="M13-rev"
     misc_feature    4908..4919
                     /label="c-Jun(1-281)"
     misc_recomb     complement(5685..5699)
                     /label="AttR2"
     primer_bind     complement(8205..8222)
                     /label="M13-fwd"
     LTR             2448..2628
                     /label="HIV LTR 1"
     rep_origin      complement(8371..8811)
                     /label="F1 ori"
     LTR             7608..7788
                     /label="HIV LTR 2"
     misc_feature    4946..4946
                     /label="c-Jun(1-281)"
     primer_bind     2175..2194
                     /label="T3"
     rep_origin      1087..1769
                     /label="ColE1 origin"
     promoter        6752..6817
                     /label="EM7 promoter"
     misc_feature    4890..4892
                     /label="first site"
     3'UTR           5732..6307
                     /label="WPRE"
     misc_recomb     4746..4753
                     /label="AttR1"
     misc_feature    4023..4038
                     /label="cPPT"
     rep_origin      8366..8821
                     /label="M13 origin"
     misc_recomb     4754..4770
                     /label="AttL1"
     misc_feature    3290..3523
                     /label="RRE"
     promoter        4179..4179
                     /label="human PGK promoter"
     misc_feature    4932..4944
                     /label="c-Jun(1-281)"
     misc_feature    4776..4907
                     /label="REP"
     CDS             8293..8361
                     /label="LacZ alpha"
     misc_recomb     complement(5675..5684)
                     /label="AttL2"
ORIGIN
        1 caggtggcac ttttcgggga aatgtgcgcg gaacccctat ttgtttattt ttctaaatac
       61 attcaaatat gtatccgctc atgagacaat aaccctgata aatgcttcaa taatattgaa
      121 aaaggaagag tatgagtatt caacatttcc gtgtcgccct tattcccttt tttgcggcat
      181 tttgccttcc tgtttttgct cacccagaaa cgctggtgaa agtaaaagat gctgaagatc
      241 agttgggtgc acgagtgggt tacatcgaac tggatctcaa cagcggtaag atccttgaga
      301 gttttcgccc cgaagaacgt tttccaatga tgagcacttt taaagttctg ctatgtggcg
      361 cggtattatc ccgtattgac gccgggcaag agcaactcgg tcgccgcata cactattctc
      421 agaatgactt ggttgagtac tcaccagtca cagaaaagca tcttacggat ggcatgacag
      481 taagagaatt atgcagtgct gccataacca tgagtgataa cactgcggcc aacttacttc
      541 tgacaacgat cggaggaccg aaggagctaa ccgctttttt gcacaacatg ggggatcatg
      601 taactcgcct tgatcgttgg gaaccggagc tgaatgaagc cataccaaac gacgagcgtg
      661 acaccacgat gcctgtagca atggcaacaa cgttgcgcaa actattaact ggcgaactac
      721 ttactctagc ttcccggcaa caattaatag actggatgga ggcggataaa gttgcaggac
      781 cacttctgcg ctcggccctt ccggctggct ggtttattgc tgataaatct ggagccggtg
      841 agcgtgggtc tcgcggtatc attgcagcac tggggccaga tggtaagccc tcccgtatcg
      901 tagttatcta cacgacgggg agtcaggcaa ctatggatga acgaaataga cagatcgctg
      961 agataggtgc ctcactgatt aagcattggt aactgtcaga ccaagtttac tcatatatac
     1021 tttagattga tttaaaactt catttttaat ttaaaaggat ctaggtgaag atcctttttg
     1081 ataatctcat gaccaaaatc ccttaacgtg agttttcgtt ccactgagcg tcagaccccg
     1141 tagaaaagat caaaggatct tcttgagatc ctttttttct gcgcgtaatc tgctgcttgc
     1201 aaacaaaaaa accaccgcta ccagcggtgg tttgtttgcc ggatcaagag ctaccaactc
     1261 tttttccgaa ggtaactggc ttcagcagag cgcagatacc aaatactgtc cttctagtgt
     1321 agccgtagtt aggccaccac ttcaagaact ctgtagcacc gcctacatac ctcgctctgc
     1381 taatcctgtt accagtggct gctgccagtg gcgataagtc gtgtcttacc gggttggact
     1441 caagacgata gttaccggat aaggcgcagc ggtcgggctg aacggggggt tcgtgcacac
     1501 agcccagctt ggagcgaacg acctacaccg aactgagata cctacagcgt gagctatgag
     1561 aaagcgccac gcttcccgaa gggagaaagg cggacaggta tccggtaagc ggcagggtcg
     1621 gaacaggaga gcgcacgagg gagcttccag ggggaaacgc ctggtatctt tatagtcctg
     1681 tcgggtttcg ccacctctga cttgagcgtc gatttttgtg atgctcgtca ggggggcgga
     1741 gcctatggaa aaacgccagc aacgcggcct ttttacggtt cctggccttt tgctggcctt
     1801 ttgctcacat gttctttcct gcgttatccc ctgattctgt ggataaccgt attaccgcct
     1861 ttgagtgagc tgataccgct cgccgcagcc gaacgaccga gcgcagcgag tcagtgagcg
     1921 aggaagcgga agagcgccca atacgcaaac cgcctctccc cgcgcgttgg ccgattcatt
     1981 aatgcagctg gcacgacagg tttcccgact ggaaagcggg cagtgagcgc aacgcaatta
     2041 atgtgagtta gctcactcat taggcacccc aggctttaca ctttatgctt ccggctcgta
     2101 tgttgtgtgg aattgtgagc ggataacaat ttcacacagg aaacagctat gaccatgatt
     2161 acgccaagcg cgcaattaac cctcactaaa gggaacaaaa gctggagctg caagcttaat
     2221 gtagtcttat gcaatactct tgtagtcttg caacatggta acgatgagtt agcaacatgc
     2281 cttacaagga gagaaaaagc accgtgcatg ccgattggtg gaagtaaggt ggtacgatcg
     2341 tgccttatta ggaaggcaac agacgggtct gacatggatt ggacgaacca ctgaattgcc
     2401 gcattgcaga gatattgtat ttaagtgcct agctcgatac aataaacggg tctctctggt
     2461 tagaccagat ctgagcctgg gagctctctg gctaactagg gaacccactg cttaagcctc
     2521 aataaagctt gccttgagtg cttcaagtag tgtgtgcccg tctgttgtgt gactctggta
     2581 actagagatc cctcagaccc ttttagtcag tgtggaaaat ctctagcagt ggcgcccgaa
     2641 cagggacctg aaagcgaaag ggaaaccaga gctctctcga cgcaggactc ggcttgctga
     2701 agcgcgcacg gcaagaggcg aggggcggcg actggtgagt acgccaaaaa ttttgactag
     2761 cggaggctag aaggagagag atgggtgcga gagcgtcagt attaagcggg ggagaattag
     2821 atcgcgatgg gaaaaaattc ggttaaggcc agggggaaag aaaaaatata aattaaaaca
     2881 tatagtatgg gcaagcaggg agctagaacg attcgcagtt aatcctggcc tgttagaaac
     2941 atcagaaggc tgtagacaaa tactgggaca gctacaacca tcccttcaga caggatcaga
     3001 agaacttaga tcattatata atacagtagc aaccctctat tgtgtgcatc aaaggataga
     3061 gataaaagac accaaggaag ctttagacaa gatagaggaa gagcaaaaca aaagtaagac
     3121 caccgcacag caagcggccg ctgatcttca gacctggagg aggagatatg agggacaatt
     3181 ggagaagtga attatataaa tataaagtag taaaaattga accattagga gtagcaccca
     3241 ccaaggcaaa gagaagagtg gtgcagagag aaaaaagagc agtgggaata ggagctttgt
     3301 tccttgggtt cttgggagca gcaggaagca ctatgggcgc agcctcaatg acgctgacgg
     3361 tacaggccag acaattattg tctggtatag tgcagcagca gaacaatttg ctgagggcta
     3421 ttgaggcgca acagcatctg ttgcaactca cagtctgggg catcaagcag ctccaggcaa
     3481 gaatcctggc tgtggaaaga tacctaaagg atcaacagct cctggggatt tggggttgct
     3541 ctggaaaact catttgcacc actgctgtgc cttggaatgc tagttggagt aataaatctc
     3601 tggaacagat ttggaatcac acgacctgga tggagtggga cagagaaatt aacaattaca
     3661 caagcttaat acactcctta attgaagaat cgcaaaacca gcaagaaaag aatgaacaag
     3721 aattattgga attagataaa tgggcaagtt tgtggaattg gtttaacata acaaattggc
     3781 tgtggtatat aaaattattc ataatgatag taggaggctt ggtaggttta agaatagttt
     3841 ttgctgtact ttctatagtg aatagagtta ggcagggata ttcaccatta tcgtttcaga
     3901 cccacctccc aaccccgagg ggacccgaca ggcccgaagg aatagaagaa gaaggtggag
     3961 agagagacag agacagatcc attcgattag tgaacggatc tcgacggtat cggttaactt
     4021 ttaaaagaaa aggggggatt ggggggtaca gtgcagggga aagaatagta gacataatag
     4081 caacagacat acaaactaaa gaattacaaa aacaaattac aaaaattcaa aattttatcg
     4141 atcacgagac tagcctcgag aagcttgata tcgaattccc acggggttgg ggttgcgcct
     4201 tttccaaggc agccctgggt ttgcgcaggg acgcggctgc tctgggcgtg gttccgggaa
     4261 acgcagcggc gccgaccctg ggtctcgcac attcttcacg tccgttcgca gcgtcacccg
     4321 gatcttcgcc gctacccttg tgggcccccc ggcgacgctt cctgctccgc ccctaagtcg
     4381 ggaaggttcc ttgcggttcg cggcgtgccg gacgtgacaa acggaagccg cacgtctcac
     4441 tagtaccctc gcagacggac agcgccaggg agcaatggca gcgcgccgac cgcgatgggc
     4501 tgtggccaat agcggctgct cagcggggcg cgccgagagc agcggccggg aaggggcggt
     4561 gcgggaggcg gggtgtgggg cggtagtgtg ggccctgttc ctgcccgcgc ggtgttccgc
     4621 attctgcaag cctccggagc gcacgtcggc agtcggctcc ctcgttgacc gaatcaccga
     4681 cctctctccc cagggggatc accggTCGTC GACTAGTCCA GTGTGGTGGA ATTCTGCAGA
     4741 TATCAACAAG TTTGTACAAA AAAGCAGGCT CCACCATGAG TAACCCTAAG ATCCTAAAAC
     4801 AGAGCATGAC CTTGAACCTG GCCGACCCGG TGGGCAGTCT GAAGCCGCAC CTCCGCGCCA
     4861 AGCGCTCGGC CGGTCTCAAC GAAGACGAGg CGCCATCTAA GAAGCTGGCG gaGCCGGAGG
     4921 TGTCGTCAAG GCTGGAGCGC CTGACCCTCC AGTCCAGCac tagtatggtg agcaagggcg
     4981 aggagctgtt caccggggtg gtgcccatcc tggtcgagct ggacggcgac gtaaacggcc
     5041 acaagttcag cgtCCGCggc gagggcgagg gcgatgccac cAACggcaag ctgaccctga
     5101 agttcatctg caccaccggc aagctgcccg tgccctggcc caccctcgtg accaccttcg
     5161 gctacggcgt ggcctgcttc agccgctacc ccgaccacat gaagcagcac gacttcttca
     5221 agtccgccat gcccgaaggc tacgtccagg agcgcaccat ctctttcaag gacgacggTA
     5281 CCtacaagac ccgcgccgag gtgaagttcg agggcgacac cctggtgaac cgcatcgagc
     5341 tgaagggcat cgacttcaag gaggacggca acatcctggg gcacaagctg gagtacaact
     5401 tcaacagcca caacgtctat atcacggccg acaagcagaa gaacggcatc aaggctaact
     5461 tcaagatccg ccacaacGTT gaggacggca gcgtgcagct cgccgaccac taccagcaga
     5521 acacccccat cggcgacggc cccgtgctgc tgcccgacaa ccactacctg agcCATcagt
     5581 ccgccctgag caaagacccc aacgagaagc gcgatcacat ggtcctgctg gagttcgtga
     5641 ccgccgccta aGCGGCCGCA CTCGAGATAT CTAGACCCAG CTTTCTTGTA CAAAGTGGTT
     5701 GATATCCAGC ACAGTGGCGG CCGCTCGAca atcaacctct ggattacaaa atttgtgaaa
     5761 gattgactgg tattcttaac tatgttgctc cttttacgct atgtggatac gctgctttaa
     5821 tgcctttgta tcatgctatt gcttcccgta tggctttcat tttctcctcc ttgtataaat
     5881 cctggttgct gtctctttat gaggagttgt ggcccgttgt caggcaacgt ggcgtggtgt
     5941 gcactgtgtt tgctgacgca acccccactg gttggggcat tgccaccacc tgtcagctcc
     6001 tttccgggac tttcgctttc cccctcccta ttgccacggc ggaactcatc gccgcctgcc
     6061 ttgcccgctg ctggacaggg gctcggctgt tgggcactga caattccgtg gtgttgtcgg
     6121 ggaagctgac gtcctttcca tggctgctcg cctgtgttgc cacctggatt ctgcgcggga
     6181 cgtccttctg ctacgtccct tcggccctca atccagcgga ccttccttcc cgcggcctgc
     6241 tgccggctct gcggcctctt ccgcgtcttc gccttcgccc tcagacgagt cggatctccc
     6301 tttgggccgc ctccccgcct ggAATTCTGC AGATATCCGG TTAGTAATGA GTTTGGAATT
     6361 AATTCTGTGG AATGTGTGTC AGTTAGGGTG TGGAAAGTCC CCAGGCTCCC CAGGCAGGCA
     6421 GAAGTATGCA AAGCATGCAT CTCAATTAGT CAGCAACCAG GTGTGGAAAG TCCCCAGGCT
     6481 CCCCAGCAGG CAGAAGTATG CAAAGCATGC ATCTCAATTA GTCAGCAACC ATAGTCCCGC
     6541 CCCTAACTCC GCCCATCCCG CCCCTAACTC CGCCCAGTTC CGCCCATTCT CCGCCCCATG
     6601 GCTGACTAAT TTTTTTTATT TATGCAGAGG CCGAGGCCGC CTCTGCCTCT GAGCTATTCC
     6661 AGAAGTAGTG AGGAGGCTTT TTTGGAGGCC TAGGCTTTTG CAAAAAGCTC CCGGGAGCTT
     6721 GTATATCCAT TTTCGGATCT GATCAGCACG TGTTGACAAT TAATCATCGG CATAGTATAT
     6781 CGGCATAGTA TAATACGACA AGGTGAGGAA CTAAACCATG ACCGAGTACA AGCCCACGGT
     6841 GCGCCTCGCC ACCCGCGACG ACGTCCCCAG GGCCGTACGC ACCCTCGCCG CCGCGTTCGC
     6901 CGACTACCCC GCCACGCGCC ACACCGTCGA TCCGGACCGC CACATCGAGC GGGTCACCGA
     6961 GCTGCAAGAA CTCTTCCTCA CGCGCGTCGG GCTCGACATC GGCAAGGTGT GGGTCGCGGA
     7021 CGACGGCGCC GCGGTGGCGG TCTGGACCAC GCCGGAGAGC GTCGAAGCGG GGGCGGTGTT
     7081 CGCCGAGATC GGCCCGCGCA TGGCCGAGTT GAGCGGTTCC CGGCTGGCCG CGCAGCAACA
     7141 GATGGAAGGC CTCCTGGCGC CGCACCGGCC CAAGGAGCCC GCGTGGTTCC TGGCCACCGT
     7201 CGGCGTCTCG CCCGACCACC AGGGCAAGGG TCTGGGCAGC GCCGTCGTGC TCCCCGGAGT
     7261 GGAGGCGGCC GAGCGCGCCG GGGTGCCCGC CTTCCTGGAG ACCTCCGCGC CCCGCAACCT
     7321 CCCCTTCTAC GAGCGGCTCG GCTTCACCGT CACCGCCGAC GTCGAGGTGC CCGAAGGACC
     7381 GCGCACCTGG TGCATGACCC GCAAGCCCGG TGCCTGACGC CCGCCCCACG ACCCGCAGCG
     7441 CCCGACCGAA AGGAGCGCAC GACCCCATGC ATCTCGAGGG CCCGGTACCt ttaagaccaa
     7501 tgacttacaa ggcagctgta gatcttagcc actttttaaa agaaaagggg ggactggaag
     7561 ggctagctca ctcccaacga agacaagatc tgctttttgc ttgtactggg tctctctggt
     7621 tagaccagat ctgagcctgg gagctctctg gctgcctagg gaacccactg cttaagcctc
     7681 aataaagctt gccttgagtg cttcaagtag tgtgtgcccg tctgttgtgt gactctggta
     7741 actagagatc cctcagaccc ttttagtcag tgtggaaaat ctctagcagt agtagttcat
     7801 gtcatcttat tattcagtat ttataacttg caaagaaatg aatatcagag agtgagagga
     7861 acttgtttat tgcagcttat aatggttaca aataaagcaa tagcatcaca aatttcacaa
     7921 ataaagcatt tttttcactg cattctagtt gtggtttgtc caaactcatc aatgtatctt
     7981 atcatgtctg gctctagctA TCCCGCCCCT AACTCCGCCC atcccgcccc taactccgcc
     8041 cagttccgcc cattctccgc cccatggctg actaattttt tttatttatg cagaggccga
     8101 ggccgcctcg gcctctgagc tattccagaa gtagtgagga ggcttttttg gaggcctagg
     8161 gacgtaccca attcgcccta tagtgagtcg tattacgcgc gctcactggc cgtcgtttta
     8221 caacgtcgtg actgggaaaa ccctggcgtt acccaactta atcgccttgc agcacatccc
     8281 cctttcgcca gctggcgtaa tagcgaagag gcccgcaccg atcgcccttc ccaacagttg
     8341 cgcagcctga atggcgaatg gcgcgnnnnn nnnnnnnnnn nnnnnnnnnn nnnnnnnnnn
     8401 nnnnnnnnnn nnnnnnnnnn nnnnnnnnnn nnnnnnnnnn nnnnnnnnnn nnnnnnnnnn
     8461 nnnnnnnnnn nnnnnnnnnn nnnnnnnnnc nnnnnnnnnn nnnnnnnnnn nnnnnnnnnn
     8521 nnnnnnnnnn nnnnnnnnnn nnnnnnnnnn nnnnnnnnnn nnnnnnnnnn nnnnnnnnnn
     8581 nannnnnnnn nnnnnnnnnn nnnnnnnnnn nnnnnnnnnn nnnnnnnnnn ncctttgacg
     8641 ttggagtcca cgttctttnn nnnnnnnnnn nnnnnnnnnn nnnnnnnnnn nnnnnaccct
     8701 atctcggtct attcttttga tttataaggg attttgccga tttcggccta ttggttaaaa
     8761 aatgagctga tttaacaaaa atttaacgcg aattttaaca aaatattaac gtttacaatt
     8821 tcc
//
