Features (pLannotate 1.2.2; 31 found; start..end, strand, type, name):
      1..227     +  promoter       RSV promoter: Rous sarcoma virus enhancer/promoter
    228..408     +  LTR            5' LTR (truncated): truncated 5' long terminal repeat (LTR) from HIV-1
    455..580     +  misc_feature   HIV-1 Ψ: packaging signal of human immunodeficiency virus type 1
    564..927     +  CDS            HIV-1 gag (fragment): gag protein from human immunodeficiency virus 1; gag
   1073..1306    +  misc_feature   RRE: The Rev response element (RRE) of HIV-1 allows for Rev-dependent mRNA export from the nucleus to the cytoplasm.
   1683..1783    +  CDS            Rev (fragment): human immunodeficiency virus 1 (HIV-1) Rev protein; rev; enhances nuclear export of unspliced and incompletely spliced viral mRNAs
   1802..1919    +  misc_feature   cPPT/CTS: central polypurine tract and central termination sequence of HIV-1
   1939..1962    -  misc_feature   MCS (fragment): pBluescript multiple cloning site
   1965..2475    +  promoter       hPGK promoter: human phosphoglycerate kinase 1 promoter
   2530..2554    +  protein_bind   attB1: mutant version of attB; recombination site for the Gateway® BP reaction BP Clonase™
   2563..2742    +  CDS            JUN (fragment): JUN_HUMAN - Experimental evidence at protein level: Swiss-Prot protein existence level 1. Transcription factor that recognizes and binds to the enhancer heptamer motif 5'-TGA[CG]TCA-3' (PubMed:10995748, PubMed:22083952). Promotes activity of NR5A1 when phosphorylated by HIPK3 leading to increased steroidogenic gene expression upon cAMP signaling pathway stimulation (PubMed:17210646). Involved in activated KRAS-mediated transcriptional activation of USP28 in colorectal cancer (CRC) cells (PubMed:24623306). Binds to the USP28 promoter in colorectal cancer (CRC) cells (PubMed:24623306). From Homo
   2749..3432    +  CDS            Clover: Clover is a basic (constitutively fluorescent) green/yellow fluorescent protein published in 2012, derived from Aequorea victoria. It is reported to be a rapidly-maturing weak dimer with high acid sensitivity.
   3459..3483    -  protein_bind   attB2: mutant version of attB; recombination site for the Gateway® BP reaction BP Clonase™
   3514..4102    +  misc_feature   WPRE: woodchuck hepatitis virus posttranscriptional regulatory element
   4116..4615    +  promoter       PGK promoter: mouse phosphoglycerate kinase 1 promoter
   4636..5235    +  CDS            PuroR: puromycin N-acetyltransferase; pac from Streptomyces alboniger; confers resistance to puromycin
   5303..5440    +  CDS            nef (fragment): NEF_HV1LA - Experimental evidence at protein level: Swiss-Prot protein existence level 1. Extracellular Nef protein targets CD4(+) T-lymphocytes for apoptosis by interacting with CXCR4 surface receptors. From Human immunodeficiency virus type 1 group M subtype B (isolate Lai) (HIV-1).
   5426..5606    +  LTR            5' LTR (truncated): truncated 5' long terminal repeat (LTR) from HIV-1
   5678..5799    +  polyA_signal   SV40 poly(A) signal: SV40 polyadenylation signal
   5839..5974    +  rep_origin     SV40 ori: SV40 origin of replication
   5995..6013    -  promoter       T7 promoter: promoter for bacteriophage T7 RNA polymerase
   6021..6176    +  CDS            lacZα (fragment): LacZα fragment of β-galactosidase; lacZ fragment
   6181..6609    +  rep_origin     f1 ori (sequence partly withheld): f1 bacteriophage origin of replication; arrow indicates direction of (+) strand synthesis
   6662..6766    +  promoter       AmpR promoter: bla
   6767..7627    +  CDS            AmpR: β-lactamase; bla; confers resistance to ampicillin, carbenicillin, and related antibiotics
   7798..8386    +  rep_origin     ori: high-copy-number ColE1/pMB1/pBR322/pUC origin of replication
   8569..8661    +  CDS            lacI (fragment): lac repressor; lacI; The lac repressor binds to the lac operator to inhibit transcription in E. coli. This inhibition can be relieved by adding lactose or isopropyl-β-D-thiogalactopyranoside (IPTG).
   8674..8695    +  protein_bind   CAP binding site: CAP binding activates transcription in the presence of cAMP. E. coli catabolite activator protein
   8710..8740    +  promoter       lac promoter: promoter for the E. coli lac operon
   8748..8764    +  protein_bind   lac operator: The lac repressor binds to the lac operator to inhibit transcription in E. coli. This inhibition can be relieved by adding lactose or isopropyl-β-D-thiogalactopyranoside (IPTG). lac repressor encoded by lacI
   8809..8827    +  promoter       T3 promoter: promoter for bacteriophage T3 RNA polymerase
>Addgene plasmid #90240 | pLentiPGK Puro DEST JNKKTR AE Clover | addgene full sequence | sequence record 273281 | Addgene NGS Result
TGTAGTCTTATGCAATACTCTTGTAGTCTTGCAACATGGTAACGATGAGTTAGCAACATGCCTTACAAGG
AGAGAAAAAGCACCGTGCATGCCGATTGGTGGAAGTAAGGTGGTACGATCGTGCCTTATTAGGAAGGCAA
CAGACGGGTCTGACATGGATTGGACGAACCACTGAATTGCCGCATTGCAGAGATATTGTATTTAAGTGCC
TAGCTCGATACATAAACGGGTCTCTCTGGTTAGACCAGATCTGAGCCTGGGAGCTCTCTGGCTAACTAGG
GAACCCACTGCTTAAGCCTCAATAAAGCTTGCCTTGAGTGCTTCAAGTAGTGTGTGCCCGTCTGTTGTGT
GACTCTGGTAACTAGAGATCCCTCAGACCCTTTTAGTCAGTGTGGAAAATCTCTAGCAGTGGCGCCCGAA
CAGGGACTTGAAAGCGAAAGGGAAACCAGAGGAGCTCTCTCGACGCAGGACTCGGCTTGCTGAAGCGCGC
ACGGCAAGAGGCGAGGGGCGGCGACTGGTGAGTACGCCAAAAATTTTGACTAGCGGAGGCTAGAAGGAGA
GAGATGGGTGCGAGAGCGTCAGTATTAAGCGGGGGAGAATTAGATCGCGATGGGAAAAAATTCGGTTAAG
GCCAGGGGGAAAGAAAAAATATAAATTAAAACATATAGTATGGGCAAGCAGGGAGCTAGAACGATTCGCA
GTTAATCCTGGCCTGTTAGAAACATCAGAAGGCTGTAGACAAATACTGGGACAGCTACAACCATCCCTTC
AGACAGGATCAGAAGAACTTAGATCATTATATAATACAGTAGCAACCCTCTATTGTGTGCATCAAAGGAT
AGAGATAAAAGACACCAAGGAAGCTTTAGACAAGATAGAGGAAGAGCAAAACAAAAGTAAGACCACCGCA
CAGCAAGCGGCCGCTGATCTTCAGACCTGGAGGAGGAGATATGAGGGACAATTGGAGAAGTGAATTATAT
AAATATAAAGTAGTAAAAATTGAACCATTAGGAGTAGCACCCACCAAGGCAAAGAGAAGAGTGGTGCAGA
GAGAAAAAAGAGCAGTGGGAATAGGAGCTTTGTTCCTTGGGTTCTTGGGAGCAGCAGGAAGCACTATGGG
CGCAGCGTCAATGACGCTGACGGTACAGGCCAGACAATTATTGTCTGGTATAGTGCAGCAGCAGAACAAT
TTGCTGAGGGCTATTGAGGCGCAACAGCATCTGTTGCAACTCACAGTCTGGGGCATCAAGCAGCTCCAGG
CAAGAATCCTGGCTGTGGAAAGATACCTAAAGGATCAACAGCTCCTGGGGATTTGGGGTTGCTCTGGAAA
ACTCATTTGCACCACTGCTGTGCCTTGGAATGCTAGTTGGAGTAATAAATCTCTGGAACAGATTTGGAAT
CACACGACCTGGATGGAGTGGGACAGAGAAATTAACAATTACACAAGCTTAATACACTCCTTAATTGAAG
AATCGCAAAACCAGCAAGAAAAGAATGAACAAGAATTATTGGAATTAGATAAATGGGCAAGTTTGTGGAA
TTGGTTTAACATAACAAATTGGCTGTGGTATATAAAATTATTCATAATGATAGTAGGAGGCTTGGTAGGT
TTAAGAATAGTTTTTGCTGTACTTTCTATAGTGAATAGAGTTAGGCAGGGATATTCACCATTATCGTTTC
AGACCCACCTCCCAACCCCGAGGGGACCCGACAGGCCCGAAGGAATAGAAGAAGAAGGTGGAGAGAGAGA
CAGAGACAGATCCATTCGATTAGTGAACGGATCTCGACGGTATCGGTTAACTTTTAAAAGAAAAGGGGGG
ATTGGGGGGTACAGTGCAGGGGAAAGAATAGTAGACATAATAGCAACAGACATACAAACTAAAGAATTAC
AAAAACAAATTACAAAAATTCAAAATTTTATCGATCACGAGACTAGCCTCGAGAAGCTTGATATCGAATT
CCACGGGGTTGGGGTTGCGCCTTTTCCAAGGCAGCCCTGGGTTTGCGCAGGGACGCGGCTGCTCTGGGCG
TGGTTCCGGGAAACGCAGCGGCGCCGACCCTGGGTCTCGCACATTCTTCACGTCCGTTCGCAGCGTCACC
CGGATCTTCGCCGCTACCCTTGTGGGCCCCCCGGCGACGCTTCCTGCTCCGCCCCTAAGTCGGGAAGGTT
CCTTGCGGTTCGCGGCGTGCCGGACGTGACAAACGGAAGCCGCACGTCTCACTAGTACCCTCGCAGACGG
ACAGCGCCAGGGAGCAATGGCAGCGCGCCGACCGCGATGGGCTGTGGCCAATAGCGGCTGCTCAGCAGGG
CGCGCCGAGAGCAGCGGCCGGGAAGGGGCGGTGCGGGAGGCGGGGTGTGGGGCGGTAGTGTGGGCCCTGT
TCCTGCCCGCGCGGTGTTCCGCATTCTGCAAGCCTCCGGAGCGCACGTCGGCAGTCGGCTCCCTCGTTGA
CCGAATCACCGACCTCTCTCCCCAGGGGGATCCACCGGTTCGTCGACTAGTCCAGTGTGGTGGAATTCTG
CAGATATCAACAAGTTTGTACAAAAAAGCAGGCTCCACCATGAGTAACCCTAAGATCCTAAAACAGAGCA
TAACCTTGAACCTGGCCGACCCGGTGGGCAGTCTGAAGCCGCACCTCCGCGCCAAGCGCTCGGCCGGTCT
CAACGAAGACGAGGCGCCATCTAAGAAGCTGGCGGAGCCGGAGGTGTCGTCAAGGCTGGAGCGCCTGACC
CTCCAGTCCAGCACTAGTATGGTGAGCAAGGGCGAGGAGCTGTTCACCGGGGTTGTGCCCATCCTGGTCG
AGCTGGACGGCGACGTAAACGGCCACAAGTTCAGCGTCCGCGGCGAGGGCGAGGGCGATGCCACCAACGG
CAAGCTGACCCTGAAGTTCATCTGCACCACCGGCAAGCTGCCCGTGCCCTGGCCCACCCTCGTGACCACC
TTCGGCTACGGCGTGGCCTGCTTCAGCCGCTACCCCGACCACATGAAGCAGCACGACTTCTTCAAGTCCG
CCATGCCCGAAGGCTACGTCCAGGAGCGCACCATCTCTTTCAAGGACGACGGTACCTACAAGACCCGCGC
CGAGGTGAAGTTCGAGGGCGACACCCTGGTGAACCGCATCGAGCTGAAGGGCATCGACTTCAAGGAGGAC
GGCAACATCCTGGGGCACAAGCTGGAGTACAACTTCAACAGCCACAACGTCTATATCACGGCCGACAAGC
AGAAGAACGGCATCAAGGCTAACTTCAAGATCCGCCACAACGTTGAGGACGGCAGCGTGCAGCTCGCCGA
CCACTACCAGCAGAACACCCCCATCGGCGACGGCCCCGTGCTGCTGCCCGACAACCACTACCTGAGCCAT
CAGTCCGCCCTGAGCAAAGACCCCAACGAGAAGCGCGATCACATGGTCCTGCTGGAGTTCGTGACCGCCG
CCTAAGCGGCCGCACTCGAGATATCTAGACCCAGCTTTCTTGTACAAAGTGGTTGATATCCAGCACAGTG
GCGGCCGCTCGACAATCAACCTCTGGATTACAAAATTTGTGAAAGATTGACTGGTATTCTTAACTATGTT
GCTCCTTTTACGCTATGTGGATACGCTGCTTTAATGCCTTTGTATCATGCTATTGCTTCCCGTATGGCTT
TCATTTTCTCCTCCTTGTATAAATCCTGGTTGCTGTCTCTTTATGAGGAGTTGTGGCCCGTTGTCAGGCA
ACGTGGCGTGGTGTGCACTGTGTTTGCTGACGCAACCCCCACTGGTTGGGGCATTGCCACCACCTGTCAG
CTCCTTTCCGGGACTTTCGCTTTCCCCCTCCCTATTGCCACGGCGGAACTCATCGCCGCCTGCCTTGCCC
GCTGCTGGACAGGGGCTCGGCTGTTGGGCACTGACAATTCCGTGGTGTTGTCGGGGAAGCTGACGTCCTT
TCCATGGCTGCTCGCCTGTGTTGCCACCTGGATTCTGCGCGGGACGTCCTTCTGCTACGTCCCTTCGGCC
CTCAATCCAGCGGACCTTCCTTCCCGCGGCCTGCTGCCGGCTCTGCGGCCTCTTCCGCGTCTTCGCCTTC
GCCCTCAGACGAGTCGGATCTCCCTTTGGGCCGCCTCCCCGCCTGGAATTCTACCGGGTAGGGGAGGCGC
TTTTCCCAAGGCAGTCTGGAGCATGCGCTTTAGCAGCCCCGCTGGGCACTTGGCGCTACACAAGTGGCCT
CTGGCCTCGCACACATTCCACATCCACCGGTAGGCGCCAACCGGCTCCGTTCTTTGGTGGCCCCTTCGCG
CCACCTTCTACTCCTCCCCTAGTCAGGAAGTTCCCCCCCGCCCCGCAGCTCGCGTCGTGCAGGACGTGAC
AAATGGAAGTAGCACGTCTCACTAGTCTCGTGCAGATGGACAGCACCGCTGAGCAATGGAAGCGGGTAGG
CCTTTGGGGCAGCGGCCAATAGCAGCTTTGCTCCTTCGCTTTCTGGGCTCAGAGGCTGGGAAGGGGTGGG
TCCGGGGGCGGGCTCAGGGGCGGGCTCAGGGGCGGGGCGGGCGCCCGAAGGTCCTCCGGAGGCCCGGCAT
TCTGCACGCTTCAAAAGCGCACGTCTGCCGCGCTGTTCTCCTCTTCCTCATCTCCGGGCCTTTCGACCTG
CAGCCCAAGCTTACCATGACCGAGTACAAGCCCACGGTGCGCCTCGCCACCCGCGACGACGTCCCCAGGG
CCGTACGCACCCTCGCCGCCGCGTTCGCCGACTACCCCGCCACGCGCCACACCGTCGATCCGGACCGCCA
CATCGAGCGGGTCACCGAGCTGCAAGAACTCTTCCTCACGCGCGTCGGGCTCGACATCGGCAAGGTGTGG
GTCGCGGACGACGGCGCCGCGGTGGCGGTCTGGACCACGCCGGAGAGCGTCGAAGCGGGGGCGGTGTTCG
CCGAGATCGGCCCGCGCATGGCCGAGTTGAGCGGTTCCCGGCTGGCCGCGCAGCAACAGATGGAAGGCCT
CCTGGCGCCGCACCGGCCCAAGGAGCCCGCGTGGTTCCTGGCCACCGTCGGCGTCTCGCCCGACCACCAG
GGCAAGGGTCTGGGCAGCGCCGTCGTGCTCCCCGGAGTGGAGGCGGCCGAGCGCGCCGGGGTGCCCGCCT
TCCTGGAGACCTCCGCGCCCCGCAACCTCCCCTTCTACGAGCGGCTCGGCTTCACCGTCACCGCCGACGT
CGAGGTGCCCGAAGGACCGCGCACCTGGTGCATGACCCGCAAGCCCGGTGCCTGACGCCCGCCCCACGAC
CCGCAGCGCCCGACCGAAAGGAGCGCACGACCCCATGCATCTCGAGGGCCCGGTACCTTTAAGACCAATG
ACTTACAAGGCAGCTGTAGATCTTAGCCACTTTTTAAAAGAAAAGGGGGGACTGGAAGGGCTAGCTCACT
CCCAACGAAGACAAGATCTGCTTTTTGCTTGTACTGGGTCTCTCTGGTTAGACCAGATCTGAGCCTGGGA
GCTCTCTGGCTAACTAGGGAACCCACTGCTTAAGCCTCAATAAAGCTTGCCTTGAGTGCTTCAAGTAGTG
TGTGCCCGTCTGTTGTGTGACTCTGGTAACTAGAGATCCCTCAGACCCTTTTAGTCAGTGTGGAAAATCT
CTAGCAGTAGTAGTTCATGTCATCTTATTATTCAGTATTTATAACTTGCAAAGAAATGAATATCAGAGAG
TGAGAGGAACTTGTTTATTGCAGCTTATAATGGTTACAAATAAAGCAATAGCATCACAAATTTCACAAAT
AAAGCATTTTTTTCACTGCATTCTAGTTGTGGTTTGTCCAAACTCATCAATGTATCTTATCATGTCTGGC
TCTAGCTATCCCGCCCCTAACTCCGCCCATCCCGCCCCTAACTCCGCCCAGTTCCGCCCATTCTCCGCCC
CATGGCTGACTAATTTTTTTTATTTATGCAGAGGCCGAGGCCGCCTCGGCCTCTGAGCTATTCCAGAAGT
AGTGAGGAGGCTTTTTTGGAGGCCTAGGGACGTACCCAATTCGCCCTATAGTGAGTCGTATTACGCGCGC
TCACTGGCCGTCGTTTTACAACGTCGTGACTGGGAAAACCCTGGCGTTACCCAACTTAATCGCCTTGCAG
CACATCCCCCTTTCGCCAGCTGGCGTAATAGCGAAGAGGCCCGCACCGATCGCCCTTCCCAACAGTTGCG
CAGCCTGAATGGCGAATGGG
[124 nt withheld, positions 6181-6304]
C
[91 nt withheld, positions 6306-6396]
A
[49 nt withheld, positions 6398-6446]
CCTTTGACGTTGGAGTCCACGTTCTTT
[37 nt withheld, positions 6474-6510]
ACCCTATCTCGGTCTATTCTTTTGATTTATAAGGGATTTTGCCGATTTCGGCCTATTGGTTAAAAAATGA
GCTGATTTAACAAAAATTTAACGCGAATTTTAACAAAATATTAACGCTTACAATTTAGGTGGCACTTTTC
GGGGAAATGTGCGCGGAACCCCTATTTGTTTATTTTTCTAAATACATTCAAATATGTATCCGCTCATGAG
ACAATAACCCTGATAAATGCTTCAATAATATTGAAAAAGGAAGAGTATGAGTATTCAACATTTCCGTGTC
GCCCTTATTCCCTTTTTTGCGGCATTTTGCCTTCCTGTTTTTGCTCACCCAGAAACGCTGGTGAAAGTAA
AAGATGCTGAAGATCAGTTGGGTGCACGAGTGGGTTACATCGAACTGGATCTCAACAGCGGTAAGATCCT
TGAGAGTTTTCGCCCCGAAGAACGTTTTCCAATGATGAGCACTTTTAAAGTTCTGCTATGTGGCGCGGTA
TTATCCCGTATTGACGCCGGGCAAGAGCAACTCGGTCGCCGCATACACTATTCTCAGAATGACTTGGTTG
AGTACTCACCAGTCACAGAAAAGCATCTTACGGATGGCATGACAGTAAGAGAATTATGCAGTGCTGCCAT
AACCATGAGTGATAACACTGCGGCCAACTTACTTCTGACAACGATCGGAGGACCGAAGGAGCTAACCGCT
TTTTTGCACAACATGGGGGATCATGTAACTCGCCTTGATCGTTGGGAACCGGAGCTGAATGAAGCCATAC
CAAACGACGAGCGTGACACCACGATGCCTGTAGCAATGGCAACAACGTTGCGCAAACTATTAACTGGCGA
ACTACTTACTCTAGCTTCCCGGCAACAATTAATAGACTGGATGGAGGCGGATAAAGTTGCAGGACCACTT
CTGCGCTCGGCCCTTCCGGCTGGCTGGTTTATTGCTGATAAATCTGGAGCCGGTGAGCGTGGGTCTCGCG
GTATCATTGCAGCACTGGGGCCAGATGGTAAGCCCTCCCGTATCGTAGTTATCTACACGACGGGGAGTCA
GGCAACTATGGATGAACGAAATAGACAGATCGCTGAGATAGGTGCCTCACTGATTAAGCATTGGTAACTG
TCAGACCAAGTTTACTCATATATACTTTAGATTGATTTAAAACTTCATTTTTAATTTAAAAGGATCTAGG
TGAAGATCCTTTTTGATAATCTCATGACCAAAATCCCTTAACGTGAGTTTTCGTTCCACTGAGCGTCAGA
CCCCGTAGAAAAGATCAAAGGATCTTCTTGAGATCCTTTTTTTCTGCGCGTAATCTGCTGCTTGCAAACA
AAAAAACCACCGCTACCAGCGGTGGTTTGTTTGCCGGATCAAGAGCTACCAACTCTTTTTCCGAAGGTAA
CTGGCTTCAGCAGAGCGCAGATACCAAATACTGTTCTTCTAGTGTAGCCGTAGTTAGGCCACCACTTCAA
GAACTCTGTAGCACCGCCTACATACCTCGCTCTGCTAATCCTGTTACCAGTGGCTGCTGCCAGTGGCGAT
AAGTCGTGTCTTACCGGGTTGGACTCAAGACGATAGTTACCGGATAAGGCGCAGCGGTCGGGCTGAACGG
GGGGTTCGTGCACACAGCCCAGCTTGGAGCGAACGACCTACACCGAACTGAGATACCTACAGCGTGAGCT
ATGAGAAAGCGCCACGCTTCCCGAAGGGAGAAAGGCGGACAGGTATCCGGTAAGCGGCAGGGTCGGAACA
GGAGAGCGCACGAGGGAGCTTCCAGGGGGAAACGCCTGGTATCTTTATAGTCCTGTCGGGTTTCGCCACC
TCTGACTTGAGCGTCGATTTTTGTGATGCTCGTCAGGGGGGCGGAGCCTATGGAAAAACGCCAGCAACGC
GGCCTTTTTACGGTTCCTGGCCTTTTGCTGGCCTTTTGCTCACATGTTCTTTCCTGCGTTATCCCCTGAT
TCTGTGGATAACCGTATTACCGCCTTTGAGTGAGCTGATACCGCTCGCCGCAGCCGAACGACCGAGCGCA
GCGAGTCAGTGAGCGAGGAAGCGGAAGAGCGCCCAATACGCAAACCGCCTCTCCCCGCGCGTTGGCCGAT
TCATTAATGCAGCTGGCACGACAGGTTTCCCGACTGGAAAGCGGGCAGTGAGCGCAACGCAATTAATGTG
AGTTAGCTCACTCATTAGGCACCCCAGGCTTTACACTTTATGCTTCCGGCTCGTATGTTGTGTGGAATTG
TGAGCGGATAACAATTTCACACAGGAAACAGCTATGACCATGATTACGCCAAGCGCGCAATTAACCCTCA
CTAAAGGGAACAAAAGCTGGAGCTGCAAGCTTAA
